>Addgene plasmid #78673 | 36INS1-pBAD_GB | depositor full sequence | sequence record 147248 | 36INS1-pBAD_GB sequence 2274 bps
TGCCCGTTGTTCGCGACCCTGTTCTGAGGCAATGTTGGGCACATTGATTATTTGCACGGCGTCACACTTT
GCTATGCCATAGCATTTTTATCCATAAGATTAGCGGATCCTACCTGACGCTTTTTATCGCAACTCTCTAC
TGTTTCTCCATACCGTTTTTTTGGGCTAGCTACTAGAGACCTACTAGTAGCGGCCGCTGCAGGCTTCCTC
GCTCACTGACTCGCTGCGCTCGGTCGTTCGGCTGCGGCGAGCGGTATCAGCTCACTCAAAGGCGGTAATA
CGGTTATCCACAGAATCAGGGGATAACGCAGGAAAGAACATGTGAGCAAAAGGCCAGCAAAAGGCCAGGA
ACCGTAAAAAGGCCGCGTTGCTGGCGTTTTTCCACAGGCTCCGCCCCCCTGACGAGCATCACAAAAATCG
ACGCTCAAGTCAGAGGTGGCGAAACCCGACAGGACTATAAAGATACCAGGCGTTTCCCCCTGGAAGCTCC
CTCGTGCGCTCTCCTGTTCCGACCCTGCCGCTTACCGGATACCTGTCCGCCTTTCTCCCTTCGGGAAGCG
TGGCGCTTTCTCATAGCTCACGCTGTAGGTATCTCAGTTCGGTGTAGGTCGTTCGCTCCAAGCTGGGCTG
TGTGCACGAACCCCCCGTTCAGCCCGACCGCTGCGCCTTATCCGGTAACTATCGTCTTGAGTCCAACCCG
GTAAGACACGACTTATCGCCACTGGCAGCAGCCACTGGTAACAGGATTAGCAGAGCGAGGTATGTAGGCG
GTGCTACAGAGTTCTTGAAGTGGTGGCCTAACTACGGCTACACTAGAAGAACAGTATTTGGTATCTGCGC
TCTGCTGAAGCCAGTTACCTTCGGAAAAAGAGTTGGTAGCTCTTGATCCGGCAAACAAACCACCGCTGGT
AGCGGTGGTTTTTTTGTTTGCAAGCAGCAGATTACGCGCAGAAAAAAAGGATCTCAAGAAGATCCTTTGA
TCTTTTCTACGGGGTCTGACGCTCAGTGGAACGAAAACTCACGTTAAGGGATTTTGGTCATGAGATTATC
AAAAAGGATCTTCACCTAGATCCTTTTAAATTAAAAATGAAGTTTTAAATCAATCTAAAGTATATATGAG
TAAACTTGGTCTGACAGTTACCAATGCTTAATCAGTGAGGCACCTATCTCAGCGATCTGTCTATTTCGTT
CATCCATAGTTGCCTGACTCCCCGTCGTGTAGATAACTACGATACGGGAGGGCTTACCATCTGGCCCCAG
TGCTGCAATGATACCGCGCGACCCACGCTCACCGGCTCCAGATTTATCAGCAATAAACCAGCCAGCCGGA
AGGGCCGAGCGCAGAAGTGGTCCTGCAACTTTATCCGCCTCCATCCAGTCTATTAATTGTTGCCGGGAAG
CTAGAGTAAGTAGTTCGCCAGTTAATAGTTTGCGCAACGTTGTTGCCATTGCTACAGGCATCGTGGTGTC
ACGCTCGTCGTTTGGTATGGCTTCATTCAGCTCCGGTTCCCAACGATCAAGGCGAGTTACATGATCCCCC
ATGTTGTGCAAAAAAGCGGTTAGCTCCTTCGGTCCTCCGATCGTTGTCAGAAGTAAGTTGGCCGCAGTGT
TATCACTCATGGTTATGGCAGCACTGCATAATTCTCTTACTGTCATGCCATCCGTAAGATGCTTTTCTGT
GACTGGTGAGTACTCAACCAAGTCATTCTGAGAATAGTGTATGCGGCGACCGAGTTGCTCTTGCCCGGCG
TCAATACGGGATAATACCGCGCCACATAGCAGAACTTTAAAAGTGCTCATCATTGGAAAACGTTCTTCGG
GGCGAAAACTCTCAAGGATCTTACCGCTGTTGAGATCCAGTTCGATGTAACCCACTCGTGCACCCAACTG
ATCTTCAGCATCTTTTACTTTCACCAGCGTTTCTGGGTGAGCAAAAACAGGAAGGCAAAATGCCGCAAAA
AAGGGAATAAGGGCGACACGGAAATGTTGAATACTCATACTCTTCCTTTTTCAATATTATTGAAGCATTT
ATCAGGGTTATTGTCTCATGAGCGGATACATATTTGAATGTATTTAGAAAAATAAACAAATAGGGGTTCC
GCGCACATTTCCCCGAAAAGTGCCACCTGACGTCTAAGAAACCATTATTATCATGACATTAACCTATAAA
AATAGGCGTATCACGAGGCAGAATTTCAGATAAAAAAAATCCTTAGCTTTCGCTAAGGATGATTTCTGGA
ATTCGCGGCCGCTTCTAGAGACTAGTGGGTCTCA
Features (pLannotate 1.2.2; 7 found; start..end, strand, type, name):
     40..151     +  promoter       araBAD promoter (fragment): araBAD; promoter of the L-arabinose operon of E. coli; the araC regulatory gene is transcribed in the opposite direction (Guzman et al., 1995)
    182..202     +  misc_feature   BioBrick suffix: universal suffix for all parts
    379..967     -  rep_origin     ori: high-copy-number ColE1/pMB1/pBR322/pUC origin of replication
   1138..1998    -  CDS            AmpR: β-lactamase; bla; confers resistance to ampicillin, carbenicillin, and related antibiotics
   1999..2103    -  promoter       AmpR promoter: bla
   2193..2236    -  terminator     bacterial terminator: putative bacterial transcription terminator
   2239..2260    +  misc_feature   BioBrick prefix: BioBrick prefix for parts that do not start with "ATG"
