[The description below was written by a language model from this plasmid's Addgene catalogue record and pLannotate feature annotations shown in this document.]
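Description:
36INS1-pBAD_GB is a small synthetic-biology part plasmid for Escherichia coli that carries an insulated version of the arabinose-inducible pBAD promoter in the MoClo (modular Golden Gate) format. It is built on the DVA destination backbone, a minimal cloning vector that replicates from a high-copy ColE1/pUC-type origin and is selected with ampicillin through a β-lactamase gene driven by its own bla promoter. The annotation also finds BioBrick prefix and suffix sequences flanking the part position and a putative bacterial terminator next to the prefix, which would help shield the insert from upstream read-through.

The insert is a 166 bp synthetic element derived from the registry part BBa_I13453. It combines a fragment of the araBAD promoter with a 36-nucleotide DNA spacer that was chosen empirically to act as an insulator, buffering promoter activity against the influence of whatever sequence lies next to it. No araC regulator gene is annotated, so arabinose control presumably depends on AraC supplied by the host or another construct. The part was inserted through BbsI sites that were destroyed in cloning, and the name indicates that it is flanked by the MoClo fusion sites G and B, which set its position when it is assembled with downstream parts into a transcriptional unit. It is intended as a reusable promoter module for building genetic circuits with reduced context dependence. The catalogue lists a total size of 2189 bp, whereas the depositor sequence used for annotation is 2274 nt; the record does not explain this discrepancy.
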