Addgene plasmid #78673: 36INS1-pBAD_GB
Purpose: Insulated MoClo promoter for E. coli. 36nt DNA spacer empirically selected. Modified from BBa_I13453. [G:36INS1-pBAD:B]
Depositing lab: Douglas Densmore. Depositing organization: Boston University Main Campus. Publication: Reducing DNA context dependence in bacterial promoters. Carr SB, Beal J, Densmore DM. PLoS One. 2017 Apr 19;12(4):e0176013. doi: 10.1371/journal.pone.0176013. eCollection 2017. PubMed 28422998.
Backbone
  Vector backbone: DVA
  Backbone size w/o insert (bp): 2023
  Total vector size (bp): 2189
  Vector type: Synthetic Biology
Growth in bacteria
  Bacterial resistance: Ampicillin, 100 μg/mL
  Growth temperature: 37°C
  Growth strain: DH5alpha
  Copy number: High Copy
Gene/Insert
  Gene/Insert name: Insulated pBAD Promoter (alt name: 36INS-pBAD_GB)
  Species: Synthetic
  Insert size (bp): 166
  Cloning method: Restriction Enzyme; 5′ cloning site BbsI (destroyed during cloning); 3′ cloning site BbsI (destroyed during cloning)
  Sequencing primers: 5′ TGCCACCTGACGTCTAAGAA; 3′ ATTACCGCCTTTGAGTGAGC
Terms and licenses: Academic/Nonprofit Terms; Industry Terms: Not Available to Industry
How to cite: 36INS1-pBAD_GB was a gift from Douglas Densmore (Addgene plasmid # 78673 ; http://n2t.net/addgene:78673 ; RRID:Addgene_78673)
