>Addgene plasmid #78673 | 36INS1-pBAD_GB | addgene partial sequence | sequence record 154550 | MoCloR 5'-gccacctgacgtctaagaaacc-3'
AATAGGCGTATCACGAGGCAGAATTTCAGATAAAAAAAATCCTTAGCTTTCGCTAAGGATGATTTCTGGA
ATTCGCGGCCGCTTCTAGAGACTAGTGGGTCTCATGCCCGTTGTTCGCGACCCTGTTCTGAGGCAATGTT
GGGCACATTGATTATTTGCACGGCGTCACACTTTGCTATGCCATAGCATTTTTATCCATAAGATTAGCGG
ATCCTACCTGACGCTTTTTATCGCAACTCTCTACTGTTTCTCCATACCGTTTTTTTGGGCTAGCTACTAG
AGACCTACTAGTAGCGGCCGCTGCAGGCTTCCTCGCTCACTGACTCGCTGCGCTCGGTCGTTCGGCTGCG
GCGAGCGGTATCAGCTCACTCAAAGGCGGTAATACGGTTATCCACAGAATCAGGGGATAACGCAGGAAAG
AACATGTGAGCAAAAGGCCAGCAAAAGGCCAGGAACCGTAAAAAGGCCGCGTTGCTGGCGTTTTTCCACA
GGCTCCGCCCCCCTGACGAGCATCACAAAAATCGACGCTCAAGTCAGAGGTGGCGAAACCCGACAGGACT
ATAAAGATACCAGGCGTTTCCCCCTGGAAGCTCCCTCGTGCGCTCTCCTGTTCCGACCCTGCCGCTTACC
GGATACCTGTCCGCCTTTCTCCCTTCGGGAAGCGTGGCGCTTTCTCATAGCTCACGCTGTAGGTATCTCA
GTTCGGTGTAGGTCGTTCGCTCCAAGCTGGGCTGTGTGCACGAACCCCCCGTTCAGCCCGACCGCTGCGC
CTTATCCGGTAACTATCGTCTTGAGTCCAACCCGGTAAGACACGACTTATCGCCACTGGCAGCAGCCACT
GGTA
