>Addgene plasmid #78673 | 36INS1-pBAD_GB | addgene partial sequence | sequence record 154556 | ASK-FN2 5'-CGGCCTTTTTACGGTTCCTG-3'
GTTCTTTCCTGCGTTATCCCCTGATTCTGTGGATAACCGTATTACCGCCTTTGAGTGAGCTGATACCGCT
CGCCGCAGCCGAACGACCGAGCGCAGCGAGTCAGTGAGCGAGGAAGCCTGCAGCGGCCGCTACTAGTAGG
TCTCTAGTAGCTAGCCCAAAAAAACGGTATGGAGAAACAGTAGAGAGTTGCGATAAAAAGCGTCAGGTAG
GATCCGCTAATCTTATGGATAAAAATGCTATGGCATAGCAAAGTGTGACGCCGTGCAAATAATCAATGTG
CCCAACATTGCCTCAGAACAGGGTCGCGAACAACGGGCATGAGACCCACTAGTCTCTAGAAGCGGCCGCG
AATTCCAGAAATCATCCTTAGCGAAAGCTAAGGATTTTTTTTATCTGAAATTCTGCCTCGTGATACGCCT
ATTTTTATAGGTTAATGTCATGATAATAATGGTTTCTTAGACGTCAGGTGGCACTTTTCGGGGAAATGTG
CGCGGAACCCCTATTTGTTTATTTTTCTAAATACATTCAAATATGTATCCGCTCATGAGACAATAACCCT
GATAAATGCTTCAATAATATTGAAAAAGGAAGAGTATGAGTATTCAACATTTCCGTGTCGCCCTTATTCC
CTTTTTTGCGGCATTTTGCCTTCCTGTTTTTGCTCACCCAGAAACGCTGGTGAAAGTAAAAGATGCTGAA
GATCAGTTGGGTGCACGAGTGGGTTACATCGAACTGGATCTCAACAGCGGTA
